LOCUS       Exported 5462 bp ds-DNA circular SYN 12-MAY-2021
DEFINITION  pMVP destination vector, empty expression vector backbone w/ Puro
            selection cassette.
ACCESSION   .
VERSION     .
KEYWORDS    JL302: pMVP/Puro-DEST
SOURCE      synthetic DNA construct
  ORGANISM  synthetic DNA construct
REFERENCE   1 (bases 1 to 5462)
  AUTHORS   Haldeman JM, Conway AE, Arlotto ME, Slentz DH, Muoio DM, Becker TC,
            Newgard CB
  TITLE     Creation of versatile cloning platforms for transgene expression and
            dCas9-based epigenome editing.
  JOURNAL   Nucleic Acids Res. 2018 Dec 27. pii: 5264291. doi:
            10.1093/nar/gky1286.
  PUBMED    30590691
REFERENCE   2 (bases 1 to 5462)
  AUTHORS   .
  TITLE     Direct Submission
  JOURNAL   Exported May 12, 2021 from SnapGene Server 1.1.58
            http://www.snapgene.com
FEATURES             Location/Qualifiers
     source          1..5462
                     /organism="synthetic DNA construct"
                     /mol_type="other DNA"
     promoter        24..128
                     /gene="bla"
                     /label=AmpR promoter
     CDS             129..989
                     /codon_start=1
                     /gene="bla"
                     /product="beta-lactamase"
                     /label=AmpR
                     /note="confers resistance to ampicillin, carbenicillin, and
                     related antibiotics"
                     /translation="MSIQHFRVALIPFFAAFCLPVFAHPETLVKVKDAEDQLGARVGYI
                     ELDLNSGKILESFRPEERFPMMSTFKVLLCGAVLSRIDAGQEQLGRRIHYSQNDLVEYS
                     PVTEKHLTDGMTVRELCSAAITMSDNTAANLLLTTIGGPKELTAFLHNMGDHVTRLDRW
                     EPELNEAIPNDERDTTMPVAMATTLRKLLTGELLTLASRQQLIDWMEADKVAGPLLRSA
                     LPAGWFIADKSGAGERGSRGIIAALGPDGKPSRIVVIYTTGSQATMDERNRQIAEIGAS
                     LIKHW"
     primer_bind     complement(347..366)
                     /label=Amp-R
                     /note="Ampicillin resistance gene, reverse primer"
     rep_origin      1160..1748
                     /direction=RIGHT
                     /label=ori
                     /note="high-copy-number ColE1/pMB1/pBR322/pUC origin of
                     replication"
     primer_bind     1649..1668
                     /label=pBR322ori-F
                     /note="pBR322 origin, forward primer"
     primer_bind     1902..1919
                     /label=L4440
                     /note="L4440 vector, forward primer"
     primer_bind     1925..1942
                     /label=M13 Forward
                     /note="In lacZ gene. Also called M13-F20 or M13 (-21)
                     Forward"
     primer_bind     1926..1942
                     /label=M13 fwd
                     /note="common sequencing primer, one of multiple similar
                     variants"
     primer_bind     1966..1982
                     /label=SK primer
                     /note="common sequencing primer, one of multiple similar
                     variants"
     primer_bind     1966..1982
                     /label=pBluescriptSK
                     /note="For pBluescript vector"
     protein_bind    2008..2132
                     /gene="mutant version of attR"
                     /label=attR1
                     /bound_moiety="LR Clonase(TM)"
                     /note="recombination site for the Gateway(R) LR reaction"
     promoter        2157..2187
                     /label=lac UV5 promoter
                     /note="E. coli lac promoter with an ""up"" mutation"
     CDS             2241..2900
                     /codon_start=1
                     /gene="cat"
                     /product="chloramphenicol acetyltransferase"
                     /label=CmR
                     /note="confers resistance to chloramphenicol"
                     /translation="MEKKITGYTTVDISQWHRKEHFEAFQSVAQCTYNQTVQLDITAFL
                     KTVKKNKHKFYPAFIHILARLMNAHPEFRMAMKDGELVIWDSVHPCYTVFHEQTETFSS
                     LWSEYHDDFRQFLHIYSQDVACYGENLAYFPKGFIENMFFVSANPWVSFTSFDLNVANM
                     DNFFAPVFTMGKYYTQGDKVLMPLAIQVHHAVCDGFHVGRMLNELQQYCDEWQGGA"
     primer_bind     complement(2307..2326)
                     /label=CAT-R
                     /note="Chloramphenicol resistance gene, reverse primer"
     CDS             3242..3547
                     /codon_start=1
                     /gene="ccdB"
                     /product="CcdB, a bacterial toxin that poisons DNA gyrase"
                     /label=ccdB
                     /note="Plasmids containing the ccdB gene cannot be
                     propagated in standard E. coli strains."
                     /translation="MQFKVYTYKRESRYRLFVDVQSDIIDTPGRRMVIPLASARLLSDK
                     VSRELYPVVHIGDESWRMMTTDMASVPVSVIGEEVADLSHRENDIKNAINLMFWGI"
     primer_bind     3426..3445
                     /label=ccdB-fwd
                     /note="ccdB gene, forward primer"
     protein_bind    complement(3588..3712)
                     /gene="mutant version of attR"
                     /label=attR2
                     /bound_moiety="LR Clonase(TM)"
                     /note="recombination site for the Gateway(R) LR reaction"
     primer_bind     complement(3727..3743)
                     /label=KS primer
                     /note="common sequencing primer, one of multiple similar
                     variants"
     primer_bind     complement(3728..3744)
                     /label=pBluescriptKS
                     /note="For pBluescript vector"
     promoter        3764..4080
                     /label=SV40 promoter
                     /note="SV40 enhancer and early promoter"
     rep_origin      3931..4066
                     /label=SV40 ori
                     /note="SV40 origin of replication"
     primer_bind     3993..4012
                     /label=SV40pro-F
                     /note="SV40 promoter/origin, forward primer"
     promoter        4128..4175
                     /label=EM7 promoter
                     /note="synthetic bacterial promoter "
     CDS             4194..4793
                     /codon_start=1
                     /product="puromycin N-acetyltransferase"
                     /label=PuroR
                     /note="confers resistance to puromycin"
                     /translation="MTEYKPTVRLATRDDVPRAVRTLAAAFADYPATRHTVDPDRHIER
                     VTELQELFLTRVGLDIGKVWVADDGAAVAVWTTPESVEAGAVFAEIGPRMAELSGSRLA
                     AQQQMEGLLAPHRPKEPAWFLATVGVSPDHQGKGLGSAVVLPGVEAAERAGVPAFLETS
                     APRNLPFYERLGFTVTADVEVPEGPRTWCMTRKPGA"
     primer_bind     complement(4833..4852)
                     /label=TK-pA-R
                     /note="Thymidine kinase polyA, reverse primer"
     polyA_signal    4877..4925
                     /label=HSV TK poly(A) signal
                     /note="herpes simplex virus thymidine kinase
                     polyadenylation signal (Cole and Stacy, 1985)"
     rep_origin      complement(5101..5459)
                     /direction=LEFT
                     /label=f1 ori
                     /note="f1 bacteriophage origin of replication; arrow
                     indicates direction of (+) strand synthesis"
     primer_bind     complement(5141..5162)
                     /label=F1ori-F
                     /note="F1 origin, forward primer"
     primer_bind     5353..5372
                     /label=F1ori-R
                     /note="F1 origin, reverse primer"
ORIGIN
        1 gtggcacttt tcggggaaat gtgcgcggaa cccctatttg tttatttttc taaatacatt
       61 caaatatgta tccgctcatg agacaataac cctgataaat gcttcaataa tattgaaaaa
      121 ggaagagtat gagtattcaa catttccgtg tcgcccttat tccctttttt gcggcatttt
      181 gccttcctgt ttttgctcac ccagaaacgc tggtgaaagt aaaagatgct gaagatcagt
      241 tgggtgcacg agtgggttac atcgaactgg atctcaacag cggtaagatc cttgagagtt
      301 ttcgccccga agaacgtttt ccaatgatga gcacttttaa agttctgcta tgtggcgcgg
      361 tattatcccg tattgacgcc gggcaagagc aactcggtcg ccgcatacac tattctcaga
      421 atgacttggt tgagtactca ccagtcacag aaaagcatct tacggatggc atgacagtaa
      481 gagaattatg cagtgctgcc ataaccatga gtgataacac tgcggccaac ttacttctga
      541 caacgatcgg aggaccgaag gagctaaccg cttttttgca caacatgggg gatcatgtaa
      601 ctcgccttga tcgttgggaa ccggagctga atgaagccat accaaacgac gagcgtgaca
      661 ccacgatgcc tgtagcaatg gcaacaacgt tgcgcaaact attaactggc gaactactta
      721 ctctagcttc ccggcaacaa ttaatagact ggatggaggc ggataaagtt gcaggaccac
      781 ttctgcgctc ggcccttccg gctggctggt ttattgctga taaatctgga gccggtgagc
      841 gtgggtctcg cggtatcatt gcagcactgg ggccagatgg taagccctcc cgtatcgtag
      901 ttatctacac gacggggagt caggcaacta tggatgaacg aaatagacag atcgctgaga
      961 taggtgcctc actgattaag cattggtaac tgtcagacca agtttactca tatatacttt
     1021 agattgattt aaaacttcat ttttaattta aaaggatcta ggtgaagatc ctttttgata
     1081 atctcatgac caaaatccct taacgtgagt tttcgttcca ctgagcgtca gaccccgtag
     1141 aaaagatcaa aggatcttct tgagatcctt tttttctgcg cgtaatctgc tgcttgcaaa
     1201 caaaaaaacc accgctacca gcggtggttt gtttgccgga tcaagagcta ccaactcttt
     1261 ttccgaaggt aactggcttc agcagagcgc agataccaaa tactgttctt ctagtgtagc
     1321 cgtagttagg ccaccacttc aagaactctg tagcaccgcc tacatacctc gctctgctaa
     1381 tcctgttacc agtggctgct gccagtggcg ataagtcgtg tcttaccggg ttggactcaa
     1441 gacgatagtt accggataag gcgcagcggt cgggctgaac ggggggttcg tgcacacagc
     1501 ccagcttgga gcgaacgacc tacaccgaac tgagatacct acagcgtgag ctatgagaaa
     1561 gcgccacgct tcccgaaggg agaaaggcgg acaggtatcc ggtaagcggc agggtcggaa
     1621 caggagagcg cacgagggag cttccagggg gaaacgcctg gtatctttat agtcctgtcg
     1681 ggtttcgcca cctctgactt gagcgtcgat ttttgtgatg ctcgtcaggg gggcggagcc
     1741 tatggaaaaa cgccagcaac gcggcctttt tacggttcct ggccttttgc tggccttttg
     1801 ctcacatgtt ctttcctgcg ttatcccctg attctgtgga taaccgtatt accgcctttg
     1861 agtgagctga taccgctcgc cgcagccgaa cgaccgagcg cagcgagtca gtgagcgagg
     1921 aagctgtaaa acgacggcca gtagctccac cgcggtggcg gccgctctag aactagtgga
     1981 tcccccgggc tgcaggaatt cgatatcaca agtttgtaca aaaaagctga acgagaaacg
     2041 taaaatgata taaatatcaa tatattaaat tagattttgc ataaaaaaca gactacataa
     2101 tactgtaaaa cacaacatat ccagtcacta tggcggccgc attaggcacc ccaggcttta
     2161 cactttatgc ttccggctcg tataatgtgt ggattttgag ttaggatccg tcgagatttt
     2221 caggagctaa ggaagctaaa atggagaaaa aaatcactgg atataccacc gttgatatat
     2281 cccaatggca tcgtaaagaa cattttgagg catttcagtc agttgctcaa tgtacctata
     2341 accagaccgt tcagctggat attacggcct ttttaaagac cgtaaagaaa aataagcaca
     2401 agttttatcc ggcctttatt cacattcttg cccgcctgat gaatgctcat ccggaattcc
     2461 gtatggcaat gaaagacggt gagctggtga tatgggatag tgttcaccct tgttacaccg
     2521 ttttccatga gcaaactgaa acgttttcat cgctctggag tgaataccac gacgatttcc
     2581 ggcagtttct acacatatat tcgcaagatg tggcgtgtta cggtgaaaac ctggcctatt
     2641 tccctaaagg gtttattgag aatatgtttt tcgtctcagc caatccctgg gtgagtttca
     2701 ccagttttga tttaaacgtg gccaatatgg acaacttctt cgcccccgtt ttcaccatgg
     2761 gcaaatatta tacgcaaggc gacaaggtgc tgatgccgct ggcgattcag gttcatcatg
     2821 ccgtttgtga tggcttccat gtcggcagaa tgcttaatga attacaacag tactgcgatg
     2881 agtggcaggg cggggcgtaa acgcgtggat ccggcttact aaaagccaga taacagtatg
     2941 cgtatttgcg cgctgatttt tgcggtataa gaatatatac tgatatgtat acccgaagta
     3001 tgtcaaaaag aggtatgcta tgaagcagcg tattacagtg acagttgaca gcgacagcta
     3061 tcagttgctc aaggcatata tgatgtcaat atctccggtc tggtaagcac aaccatgcag
     3121 aatgaagccc gtcgtctgcg tgccgaacgc tggaaagcgg aaaatcagga agggatggct
     3181 gaggtcgccc ggtttattga aatgaacggc tcttttgctg acgagaacag gggctggtga
     3241 aatgcagttt aaggtttaca cctataaaag agagagccgt tatcgtctgt ttgtggatgt
     3301 acagagtgat attattgaca cgcccgggcg acggatggtg atccccctgg ccagtgcacg
     3361 tctgctgtca gataaagtct cccgtgaact ttacccggtg gtgcatatcg gggatgaaag
     3421 ctggcgcatg atgaccaccg atatggccag tgtgccggtc tccgttatcg gggaagaagt
     3481 ggctgatctc agccaccgcg aaaatgacat caaaaacgcc attaacctga tgttctgggg
     3541 aatataaatg tcaggctccc ttatacacag ccagtctgca ggtcgaccat agtgactgga
     3601 tatgttgtgt tttacagtat tatgtagtct gttttttatg caaaatctaa tttaatatat
     3661 tgatatttat atcattttac gtttctcgtt cagctttctt gtacaaagtg gtgatatcaa
     3721 gcttatcgat accgtcgacc tcgacatggt catagctgtt gacggtgtgg aaagtcccca
     3781 ggctccccag caggcagaag tatgcaaagc atgcatctca attagtcagc aaccaggtgt
     3841 ggaaagtccc caggctcccc agcaggcaga agtatgcaaa gcatgcatct caattagtca
     3901 gcaaccatag tcccgcccct aactccgccc atcccgcccc taactccgcc cagttccgcc
     3961 cattctccgc cccatggctg actaattttt tttatttatg cagaggccga ggccgcctct
     4021 gcctctgagc tattccagaa gtagtgagga ggcttttttg gaggcctagg cttttgcaaa
     4081 aagctcccgg gagcttgtat atccattttc ggatctgatc agcacgtgtt gacaattaat
     4141 catcggcata gtatatcggc atagtataat acgacaaggt gaggaactaa accatgaccg
     4201 agtacaagcc taccgtgcgc ctggccactc gcgatgatgt gccccgcgcc gtccgcactc
     4261 tggccgccgc tttcgccgac taccccgcta cccggcacac cgtggacccc gaccggcaca
     4321 tcgagcgtgt gacagagttg caggagctgt tcctgacccg cgtcgggctg gacatcggca
     4381 aggtgtgggt agccgacgac ggcgcggccg tggccgtgtg gactaccccc gagagcgttg
     4441 aggccggcgc cgtgttcgcc gagatcggcc cccgaatggc cgagctgagc ggcagccgcc
     4501 tggccgccca gcagcaaatg gagggcctgc ttgcccccca tcgtcccaag gagcctgcct
     4561 ggtttctggc cactgtagga gtgagccccg accaccaggg caagggcttg ggcagcgccg
     4621 tcgtgttgcc cggcgtagag gccgccgaac gcgccggtgt gcccgccttt ctcgaaacaa
     4681 gcgcaccaag aaaccttcca ttctacgagc gcctgggctt caccgtgacc gccgatgtcg
     4741 aggtgcccga gggacctagg acctggtgta tgacacgaaa acctggcgcc taacgtaccg
     4801 gttagtaatg agtttaaacg ggggaggcta actgaaacac ggaaggagac aataccggaa
     4861 ggaacccgcg ctatgacggc aataaaaaga cagaataaaa cgcacgggtg ttgggtcgtt
     4921 tgttcataaa cgcggggttc ggtcccaggg ctggcactct gtcgataccc caccgagacc
     4981 ccattggggc caatacgccc gcgtttcttc cttttcccca ccccaccccc caagttcggg
     5041 tgaaggccca gggctcgcag ccaacgtcgg ggcggcaggc cctgccatag cagatccggt
     5101 taaatcaaaa gaatagaccg agatagggtt gagtgttgtt ccagtttgga acaagagtcc
     5161 actattaaag aacgtggact ccaacgtcaa aggnnnnnnn nnnnnnnnnn nnnnnnnnnn
     5221 nnnnnnnnnn nnnnnnnnnn nntnnnnnnn nnnnnnnnnn nnnnnnnnnn nnnnnnnnnn
     5281 nnnnnnnnnn nnnnnnnnnn nnnnnnnnnn nnnnnnnnnn nnnnnnnnnn nnnngnnnnn
     5341 nnnnnnnnnn nnnnnnnnnn nnnnnnnnnn nnnnnnnnnn nnnnnnnnnn nnnnnnnnnn
     5401 nnnnnnnnnn nnnnnnnnnn nnnnnnnnnn nnnnnnnnnn nnnnnnnnnn nnnnnnnnnc
     5461 ag
//
