>Addgene plasmid #121856 | JL302: pMVP/Puro-DEST | depositor full sequence | sequence record 233316 | JL302: pMVP/Puro-DEST sequence 5462 bps
GTGGCACTTTTCGGGGAAATGTGCGCGGAACCCCTATTTGTTTATTTTTCTAAATACATTCAAATATGTA
TCCGCTCATGAGACAATAACCCTGATAAATGCTTCAATAATATTGAAAAAGGAAGAGTATGAGTATTCAA
CATTTCCGTGTCGCCCTTATTCCCTTTTTTGCGGCATTTTGCCTTCCTGTTTTTGCTCACCCAGAAACGC
TGGTGAAAGTAAAAGATGCTGAAGATCAGTTGGGTGCACGAGTGGGTTACATCGAACTGGATCTCAACAG
CGGTAAGATCCTTGAGAGTTTTCGCCCCGAAGAACGTTTTCCAATGATGAGCACTTTTAAAGTTCTGCTA
TGTGGCGCGGTATTATCCCGTATTGACGCCGGGCAAGAGCAACTCGGTCGCCGCATACACTATTCTCAGA
ATGACTTGGTTGAGTACTCACCAGTCACAGAAAAGCATCTTACGGATGGCATGACAGTAAGAGAATTATG
CAGTGCTGCCATAACCATGAGTGATAACACTGCGGCCAACTTACTTCTGACAACGATCGGAGGACCGAAG
GAGCTAACCGCTTTTTTGCACAACATGGGGGATCATGTAACTCGCCTTGATCGTTGGGAACCGGAGCTGA
ATGAAGCCATACCAAACGACGAGCGTGACACCACGATGCCTGTAGCAATGGCAACAACGTTGCGCAAACT
ATTAACTGGCGAACTACTTACTCTAGCTTCCCGGCAACAATTAATAGACTGGATGGAGGCGGATAAAGTT
GCAGGACCACTTCTGCGCTCGGCCCTTCCGGCTGGCTGGTTTATTGCTGATAAATCTGGAGCCGGTGAGC
GTGGGTCTCGCGGTATCATTGCAGCACTGGGGCCAGATGGTAAGCCCTCCCGTATCGTAGTTATCTACAC
GACGGGGAGTCAGGCAACTATGGATGAACGAAATAGACAGATCGCTGAGATAGGTGCCTCACTGATTAAG
CATTGGTAACTGTCAGACCAAGTTTACTCATATATACTTTAGATTGATTTAAAACTTCATTTTTAATTTA
AAAGGATCTAGGTGAAGATCCTTTTTGATAATCTCATGACCAAAATCCCTTAACGTGAGTTTTCGTTCCA
CTGAGCGTCAGACCCCGTAGAAAAGATCAAAGGATCTTCTTGAGATCCTTTTTTTCTGCGCGTAATCTGC
TGCTTGCAAACAAAAAAACCACCGCTACCAGCGGTGGTTTGTTTGCCGGATCAAGAGCTACCAACTCTTT
TTCCGAAGGTAACTGGCTTCAGCAGAGCGCAGATACCAAATACTGTCCTTCTAGTGTAGCCGTAGTTAGG
CCACCACTTCAAGAACTCTGTAGCACCGCCTACATACCTCGCTCTGCTAATCCTGTTACCAGTGGCTGCT
GCCAGTGGCGATAAGTCGTGTCTTACCGGGTTGGACTCAAGACGATAGTTACCGGATAAGGCGCAGCGGT
CGGGCTGAACGGGGGGTTCGTGCACACAGCCCAGCTTGGAGCGAACGACCTACACCGAACTGAGATACCT
ACAGCGTGAGCTATGAGAAAGCGCCACGCTTCCCGAAGGGAGAAAGGCGGACAGGTATCCGGTAAGCGGC
AGGGTCGGAACAGGAGAGCGCACGAGGGAGCTTCCAGGGGGAAACGCCTGGTATCTTTATAGTCCTGTCG
GGTTTCGCCACCTCTGACTTGAGCGTCGATTTTTGTGATGCTCGTCAGGGGGGCGGAGCCTATGGAAAAA
CGCCAGCAACGCGGCCTTTTTACGGTTCCTGGCCTTTTGCTGGCCTTTTGCTCACATGTTCTTTCCTGCG
TTATCCCCTGATTCTGTGGATAACCGTATTACCGCCTTTGAGTGAGCTGATACCGCTCGCCGCAGCCGAA
CGACCGAGCGCAGCGAGTCAGTGAGCGAGGAAGCTGTAAAACGACGGCCAGTAGCTCCACCGCGGTGGCG
GCCGCTCTAGAACTAGTGGATCCCCCGGGCTGCAGGAATTCGATATCACAAGTTTGTACAAAAAAGCTGA
ACGAGAAACGTAAAATGATATAAATATCAATATATTAAATTAGATTTTGCATAAAAAACAGACTACATAA
TACTGTAAAACACAACATATCCAGTCACTATGGCGGCCGCATTAGGCACCCCAGGCTTTACACTTTATGC
TTCCGGCTCGTATAATGTGTGGATTTTGAGTTAGGATCCGTCGAGATTTTCAGGAGCTAAGGAAGCTAAA
ATGGAGAAAAAAATCACTGGATATACCACCGTTGATATATCCCAATGGCATCGTAAAGAACATTTTGAGG
CATTTCAGTCAGTTGCTCAATGTACCTATAACCAGACCGTTCAGCTGGATATTACGGCCTTTTTAAAGAC
CGTAAAGAAAAATAAGCACAAGTTTTATCCGGCCTTTATTCACATTCTTGCCCGCCTGATGAATGCTCAT
CCGGAATTCCGTATGGCAATGAAAGACGGTGAGCTGGTGATATGGGATAGTGTTCACCCTTGTTACACCG
TTTTCCATGAGCAAACTGAAACGTTTTCATCGCTCTGGAGTGAATACCACGACGATTTCCGGCAGTTTCT
ACACATATATTCGCAAGATGTGGCGTGTTACGGTGAAAACCTGGCCTATTTCCCTAAAGGGTTTATTGAG
AATATGTTTTTCGTCTCAGCCAATCCCTGGGTGAGTTTCACCAGTTTTGATTTAAACGTGGCCAATATGG
ACAACTTCTTCGCCCCCGTTTTCACCATGGGCAAATATTATACGCAAGGCGACAAGGTGCTGATGCCGCT
GGCGATTCAGGTTCATCATGCCGTTTGTGATGGCTTCCATGTCGGCAGAATGCTTAATGAATTACAACAG
TACTGCGATGAGTGGCAGGGCGGGGCGTAAACGCGTGGATCCGGCTTACTAAAAGCCAGATAACAGTATG
CGTATTTGCGCGCTGATTTTTGCGGTATAAGAATATATACTGATATGTATACCCGAAGTATGTCAAAAAG
AGGTATGCTATGAAGCAGCGTATTACAGTGACAGTTGACAGCGACAGCTATCAGTTGCTCAAGGCATATA
TGATGTCAATATCTCCGGTCTGGTAAGCACAACCATGCAGAATGAAGCCCGTCGTCTGCGTGCCGAACGC
TGGAAAGCGGAAAATCAGGAAGGGATGGCTGAGGTCGCCCGGTTTATTGAAATGAACGGCTCTTTTGCTG
ACGAGAACAGGGGCTGGTGAAATGCAGTTTAAGGTTTACACCTATAAAAGAGAGAGCCGTTATCGTCTGT
TTGTGGATGTACAGAGTGATATTATTGACACGCCCGGGCGACGGATGGTGATCCCCCTGGCCAGTGCACG
TCTGCTGTCAGATAAAGTCTCCCGTGAACTTTACCCGGTGGTGCATATCGGGGATGAAAGCTGGCGCATG
ATGACCACCGATATGGCCAGTGTGCCGGTCTCCGTTATCGGGGAAGAAGTGGCTGATCTCAGCCACCGCG
AAAATGACATCAAAAACGCCATTAACCTGATGTTCTGGGGAATATAAATGTCAGGCTCCCTTATACACAG
CCAGTCTGCAGGTCGACCATAGTGACTGGATATGTTGTGTTTTACAGTATTATGTAGTCTGTTTTTTATG
CAAAATCTAATTTAATATATTGATATTTATATCATTTTACGTTTCTCGTTCAGCTTTCTTGTACAAAGTG
GTGATATCAAGCTTATCGATACCGTCGACCTCGACATGGTCATAGCTGTTGACGGTGTGGAAAGTCCCCA
GGCTCCCCAGCAGGCAGAAGTATGCAAAGCATGCATCTCAATTAGTCAGCAACCAGGTGTGGAAAGTCCC
CAGGCTCCCCAGCAGGCAGAAGTATGCAAAGCATGCATCTCAATTAGTCAGCAACCATAGTCCCGCCCCT
AACTCCGCCCATCCCGCCCCTAACTCCGCCCAGTTCCGCCCATTCTCCGCCCCATGGCTGACTAATTTTT
TTTATTTATGCAGAGGCCGAGGCCGCCTCTGCCTCTGAGCTATTCCAGAAGTAGTGAGGAGGCTTTTTTG
GAGGCCTAGGCTTTTGCAAAAAGCTCCCGGGAGCTTGTATATCCATTTTCGGATCTGATCAGCACGTGTT
GACAATTAATCATCGGCATAGTATATCGGCATAGTATAATACGACAAGGTGAGGAACTAAACCATGACCG
AGTACAAGCCTACCGTGCGCCTGGCCACTCGCGATGATGTGCCCCGCGCCGTCCGCACTCTGGCCGCCGC
TTTCGCCGACTACCCCGCTACCCGGCACACCGTGGACCCCGACCGGCACATCGAGCGTGTGACAGAGTTG
CAGGAGCTGTTCCTGACCCGCGTCGGGCTGGACATCGGCAAGGTGTGGGTAGCCGACGACGGCGCGGCCG
TGGCCGTGTGGACTACCCCCGAGAGCGTTGAGGCCGGCGCCGTGTTCGCCGAGATCGGCCCCCGAATGGC
CGAGCTGAGCGGCAGCCGCCTGGCCGCCCAGCAGCAAATGGAGGGCCTGCTTGCCCCCCATCGTCCCAAG
GAGCCTGCCTGGTTTCTGGCCACTGTAGGAGTGAGCCCCGACCACCAGGGCAAGGGCTTGGGCAGCGCCG
TCGTGTTGCCCGGCGTAGAGGCCGCCGAACGCGCCGGTGTGCCCGCCTTTCTCGAAACAAGCGCACCAAG
AAACCTTCCATTCTACGAGCGCCTGGGCTTCACCGTGACCGCCGATGTCGAGGTGCCCGAGGGACCTAGG
ACCTGGTGTATGACACGAAAACCTGGCGCCTAACGTACCGGTTAGTAATGAGTTTAAACGGGGGAGGCTA
ACTGAAACACGGAAGGAGACAATACCGGAAGGAACCCGCGCTATGACGGCAATAAAAAGACAGAATAAAA
CGCACGGGTGTTGGGTCGTTTGTTCATAAACGCGGGGTTCGGTCCCAGGGCTGGCACTCTGTCGATACCC
CACCGAGACCCCATTGGGGCCAATACGCCCGCGTTTCTTCCTTTTCCCCACCCCACCCCCCAAGTTCGGG
TGAAGGCCCAGGGCTCGCAGCCAACGTCGGGGCGGCAGGCCCTGCCATAGCAGATCCGGTTAAATCAAAA
GAATAGACCGAGATAGGGTTGAGTGTTGTTCCAGTTTGGAACAAGAGTCCACTATTAAAGAACGTGGACT
CCAACGTCAAAGG
[49 nt withheld, positions 5194-5242]
T
[91 nt withheld, positions 5244-5334]
G
[124 nt withheld, positions 5336-5459]
CAG
Features (pLannotate 1.2.2; 19 found; start..end, strand, type, name):
     24..128     +  promoter       AmpR promoter: bla
    129..989     +  CDS            AmpR: β-lactamase; bla; confers resistance to ampicillin, carbenicillin, and related antibiotics
   1160..1748    +  rep_origin     ori: high-copy-number ColE1/pMB1/pBR322/pUC origin of replication
   1925..1942    -  CDS            lacZα (fragment): LacZα fragment of β-galactosidase; lacZ fragment
   1943..2008    +  misc_feature   MCS (fragment): pBluescript multiple cloning site
   2008..2132    +  protein_bind   attR1: mutant version of attR; recombination site for the Gateway® LR reaction LR Clonase™
   2157..2187    +  promoter       lac UV5 promoter: E. coli lac promoter with an "up" mutation
   2211..2240    +  promoter       cat promoter (fragment): promoter of the E. coli cat gene encoding chloramphenicol acetyltransferase
   2241..2900    +  CDS            CmR: chloramphenicol acetyltransferase; cat; confers resistance to chloramphenicol
   3079..3237    +  CDS            ccdA (fragment): CCDA_ECO57 - Also known as H, letA. Experimental evidence at protein level: Swiss-Prot protein existence level 1. Antitoxin component of a type II toxin-antitoxin (TA) system which inhibits the post-segregational killing (PSK) of plasmid-free cells, also referred to as a plasmid addiction system. Binds to and blocks the activity of CcdB; will also remove bound CcdB protein from the CcdB-GyrA complex by forming a CcdA-CcdB complex, a process termed rejuvenation. Functions as a transcriptional corepressor for the ccdAB operon, repression also requires CcdB (By similarity). From Escherichia coli
   3242..3544    +  CDS            ccdB: CCDB_ECOLI - Also known as G, letB, letD. Experimental evidence at protein level: Swiss-Prot protein existence level 1. Toxic component of a type II toxin-antitoxin (TA) system, functioning in plasmid maintainence. Responsible for the post- segregational killing (PSK) of plasmid-free cells, also referred to as a plasmid addiction system. Half-life of over 2 hours. Cell killing by CcdB is accompanied by filamentation, defects in chromosome and plasmid segregation, defects in cell division, formation of anucleate cells, decreased DNA synthesis and plasmid loss. Interferes with the activity of DN
   3588..3712    -  protein_bind   attR2: mutant version of attR; recombination site for the Gateway® LR reaction LR Clonase™
   3713..3744    +  misc_feature   MCS (fragment): pBluescript multiple cloning site
   3764..4080    +  promoter       SV40 promoter: SV40 enhancer and early promoter
   4128..4175    +  promoter       EM7 promoter: synthetic bacterial promoter&nbsp
   4194..4793    +  CDS            PuroR: puromycin N-acetyltransferase confers resistance to puromycin
   4877..4925    +  polyA_signal   HSV TK poly(A) signal: herpes simplex virus thymidine kinase polyadenylation signal (Cole and Stacy, 1985)
   5016..5032    -  polyA_signal   bGH poly(A) signal (fragment): bovine growth hormone polyadenylation signal
   5101..5459    -  rep_origin     f1 ori (sequence partly withheld): f1 bacteriophage origin of replication; arrow indicates direction of (+) strand synthesis
