[The description below was written by a language model from this plasmid's Addgene catalogue record, the feature table of its GenBank file and pLannotate feature annotations shown in this document.]
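Description:
JL302: pMVP/Puro-DEST is an empty Gateway destination vector from the pMVP modular cloning platform, intended for building mammalian expression plasmids that carry a puromycin selection cassette. The 5,462 bp circular plasmid is built on the JK104 backbone, which contributes pBluescript-derived polylinker remnants, a high-copy ColE1/pUC origin, an ampicillin resistance gene (bla) with its own promoter, and an f1 phage origin. Because it carries the ccdB gyrase toxin, it is propagated in a ccdB-tolerant E. coli strain under combined ampicillin and chloramphenicol selection.

The recorded insert is the Gateway selection cassette, installed by Gibson assembly. It consists of attR1 and attR2 sites flanking a chloramphenicol acetyltransferase gene (preceded by lac UV5 and cat promoter sequences), a ccdA fragment and ccdB. In an LR Clonase reaction, entry-clone elements replace this cassette. Loss of ccdB then allows recombinants to grow in standard strains, while unrecombined vector is counter-selected.

No mammalian promoter or polyadenylation signal is annotated next to the att sites, so the expression cassette for the gene of interest (promoter, coding sequence, terminator) presumably arrives from the entry clones, although the record does not spell this out. Downstream of attR2 lies an independent marker unit. The SV40 enhancer/early promoter (which includes the SV40 origin) and the bacterial EM7 promoter sit in tandem ahead of puromycin N-acetyltransferase, followed by the HSV TK poly(A) signal. This arrangement allows puromycin selection of transfected mammalian cells, for example to enrich or derive stably expressing populations. A short bGH poly(A) fragment is also detected, apparently a cloning remnant.
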