Addgene plasmid #121856: JL302: pMVP/Puro-DEST
Purpose: (Empty Backbone) pMVP destination vector, empty expression vector backbone w/ Puro selection cassette
Depositing lab: Christopher Newgard. Depositing organization: Duke University. Publication: Creation of versatile cloning platforms for transgene expression and dCas9-based epigenome editing. Haldeman JM, Conway AE, Arlotto ME, Slentz DH, Muoio DM, Becker TC, Newgard CB. Nucleic Acids Res. 2018 Dec 27. pii: 5264291. doi: 10.1093/nar/gky1286. PubMed 30590691.
Backbone
  Vector backbone: JK104
  Backbone manufacturer: Newgard Lab
  Backbone size (bp): 4007
  Vector type: Mammalian Expression ; pMVP Gateway Destination Vector
  Selectable markers: Puromycin
Growth in bacteria
  Bacterial resistance: Chloramphenicol and Ampicillin, 25 & 100 μg/mL
  Growth temperature: 37°C
  Growth strain: ccdB Survival
  Copy number: High Copy
Gene/Insert
  Gene/Insert name: Gateway selection cassette (ccdb gene + Chlor resistance gene)
  Species: Synthetic
  Insert size (bp): 1455
  Cloning method: Gibson Cloning
Terms and licenses: Academic/Nonprofit Terms; Industry Terms: Not Available to Industry
How to cite: JL302: pMVP/Puro-DEST was a gift from Christopher Newgard (Addgene plasmid # 121856 ; http://n2t.net/addgene:121856 ; RRID:Addgene_121856)
